>Addgene plasmid #136238 | pAC5.1-bgal-V5His | addgene full sequence | sequence record 267572 | Addgene NGS Result
TGTGTGTGCAGCCAACGATAGCAACAAAAGCAACAACACAGGTGGCTTTCCCTCTTTCACTTTTTGTTTG
CAAGCCGCGTGCGAGCAAGACGGCACGACCGGCAAACGCAATTACGCTGACAAAGAGCAGACGAAGTTTT
GGCGAAAAACATCAAGGCGCCTGATACGAATGCATTTGCAATAACAATTGCGATATTTAATATTGTTTAT
GAAGCTGTTTGACTTCAAAACACACAAAAAAAAAAATAAAACAAATTATTTGAAAGAGAATTAGGAATCG
GACGCTTATCGTTAGGGTAACAACAAGAAATGCTTACTGAGTCACAGCCTCTGGAAAACTGCCGCAAGCC
AGAGAGAGAGAGAAAAAGAGGGAGAGCAGCTTAGACCGCATGTGCTTGTGTGTGAGGCGTCTCTCTCTTC
GTCTCTGTTGCGCAAACGCATAGACTGCACTGAAAAAATCGATTACCTATTTTTTATGAATGAATATTTG
CACTATTACTATTCAAAACTATTAAGATAGCAATCACATTCAATAGCCAAATACTATACCACCTGAGCGA
TGCAACGAAATGATCAATTTGAGCAAAAATGCTGCATATTTAGGACGGCATCATTATAGAAATGCTTCTT
GCTGTGTACTTTTCTCTCGTCTGGCAGCTGTTTCGCCGTTATTGTTAAAACCGGCTTAAGTTAGGTGTGT
TTTCTACGACTAGTGAATGCCCTACTAGAAGATGTGTGTTGCACAAAATGTCCCTGGAATAACCAATTTG
AAGTGCAGATAGCAGTAAACGTAAGCTAATATGAATATTATTTAACTGTAATGTTTTAATATCGCTGGAC
ATTACTAATAAACCCACTATAAACACATGTACATATGTATGTTTTGGCATACAATGAGTAGTTGGGGAAA
AAATGTGTAAAAGCACCGTGACCATCACAGCATAAAGATAACCAGCTGAAGTATCGAATATGAGTAACCC
CCAAATTGAATCACATGCCGCAACTGATAGGACCCATGGAAGTACACTCTTCATGGCGATATACAAGACA
CACACAAGCACGAACACCCAGTTGCGGAGGAAATTCTCCGTAAATGAAAACCCAATCGGCGAACAATTCA
TACCCATATATGGTAAAAGTTTTGAACGCGACTTGAGAGCGGAGAGCATTGCGGCTGATAAGGTTTTAGC
GCTAAGCGGGCTTTATAAAACGGGCTGCGGGACCAGTTTTCATATCACTACCGTTTGAGTTCTTGTGCTG
TGTGGATACTCCTCCCGACACAAAGCCGCTCCATCAGCCAGCAGTCGTCTAATCCAGAGACCCCGGATCG
GGGTACCGAGCTCGGATCCACTAGTCCAGTGTGGTGGAATTCTGCAGATCGAAACGATGATAGATCCCGT
CGTTTTACAACGTCGTGACTGGGAAAACCCTGGCGTTACCCAACTTAATCGCCTTGCAGCACATCCCCCT
TTCGCCAGCTGGCGTAATAGCGAAGAGGCCCGCACCGATCGCCCTTCCCAACAGTTGCGCAGCCTGAATG
GCGAATGGCGCTTTGCCTGGTTTCCGGCACCAGAAGCGGTGCCGGAAAGCTGGCTGGAGTGCGATCTTCC
TGAGGCCGATACTGTCGTCGTCCCCTCAAACTGGCAGATGCACGGTTACGATGCGCCCATCTACACCAAC
GTGACCTATCCCATTACGGTCAATCCGCCGTTTGTTCCCACGGAGAATCCGACGGGTTGTTACTCGCTCA
CATTTAATGTTGATGAAAGCTGGCTACAGGAAGGCCAGACGCGAATTATTTTTGATGGCGTTAACTCGGC
GTTTCATCTGTGGTGCAACGGGCGCTGGGTCGGTTACGGCCAGGACAGTCGTTTGCCGTCTGAATTTGAC
CTGAGCGCATTTTTACGCGCCGGAGAAAACCGCCTCGCGGTGATGGTGCTGCGCTGGAGTGACGGCAGTT
ATCTGGAAGATCAGGATATGTGGCGGATGAGCGGCATTTTCCGTGACGTCTCGTTGCTGCATAAACCGAC
TACACAAATCAGCGATTTCCATGTTGCCACTCGCTTTAATGATGATTTCAGCCGCGCTGTACTGGAGGCT
GAAGTTCAGATGTGCGGCGAGTTGCGTGACTACCTACGGGTAACAGTTTCTTTATGGCAGGGTGAAACGC
AGGTCGCCAGCGGCACCGCGCCTTTCGGCGGTGAAATTATCGATGAGCGTGGTGGTTATGCCGATCGCGT
CACACTACGTCTGAACGTCGAAAACCCGAAACTGTGGAGCGCCGAAATCCCGAATCTCTATCGTGCGGTG
GTTGAACTGCACACCGCCGACGGCACGCTGATTGAAGCAGAAGCCTGCGATGTCGGTTTCCGCGAGGTGC
GGATTGAAAATGGTCTGCTGCTGCTGAACGGCAAGCCGTTGCTGATTCGAGGCGTTAACCGTCACGAGCA
TCATCCTCTGCATGGTCAGGTCATGGATGAGCAGACGATGGTGCAGGATATCCTGCTGATGAAGCAGAAC
AACTTTAACGCCGTGCGCTGTTCGCATTATCCGAACCATCCGCTGTGGTACACGCTGTGCGACCGCTACG
GCCTGTATGTGGTGGATGAAGCCAATATTGAAACCCACGGCATGGTGCCAATGAATCGTCTGACCGATGA
TCCGCGCTGGCTACCGGCGATGAGCGAACGCGTAACGCGAATGGTGCAGCGCGATCGTAATCACCCGAGT
GTGATCATCTGGTCGCTGGGGAATGAATCAGGCCACGGCGCTAATCACGACGCGCTGTATCGCTGGATCA
AATCTGTCGATCCTTCCCGCCCGGTGCAGTATGAAGGCGGCGGAGCCGACACCACGGCCACCGATATTAT
TTGCCCGATGTACGCGCGCGTGGATGAAGACCAGCCCTTCCCGGCTGTGCCGAAATGGTCCATCAAAAAA
TGGCTTTCGCTACCTGGAGAGACGCGCCCGCTGATCCTTTGCGAATACGCCCACGCGATGGGTAACAGTC
TTGGCGGTTTCGCTAAATACTGGCAGGCGTTTCGTCAGTATCCCCGTTTACAGGGCGGCTTCGTCTGGGA
CTGGGTGGATCAGTCGCTGATTAAATATGATGAAAACGGCAACCCGTGGTCGGCTTACGGCGGTGATTTT
GGCGATACGCCGAACGATCGCCAGTTCTGTATGAACGGTCTGGTCTTTGCCGACCGCACGCCGCATCCAG
CGCTGACGGAAGCAAAACACCAGCAGCAGTTTTTCCAGTTCCGTTTATCCGGGCAAACCATCGAAGTGAC
CAGCGAATACCTGTTCCGTCATAGCGATAACGAGCTCCTGCACTGGATGGTGGCGCTGGATGGTAAGCCG
CTGGCAAGCGGTGAAGTGCCTCTGGATGTCGCTCCACAAGGTAAACAGTTGATTGAACTGCCTGAACTAC
CGCAGCCGGAGAGCGCCGGGCAACTCTGGCTCACAGTACGCGTAGTGCAACCGAACGCGACCGCATGGTC
AGAAGCCGGGCACATCAGCGCCTGGCAGCAGTGGCGTCTGGCGGAAAACCTCAGTGTGACGCTCCCCGCC
GCGTCCCACGCCATCCCGCATCTGACCACCAGCGAAATGGATTTTTGCATCGAGCTGGGTAATAAGCGTT
GGCAATTTAACCGCCAGTCAGGCTCTCTTTCACAGATGTGGATTGGCGATAAAAACCAACTGCTGACGCC
GCTGCGCGATCAGTTCACCCGTGCACCGCTGGATAACGACATTGGCGTAAGTGAAGCGACCCGCATTGAC
CCTAACGCCTGGGTCGAACGCTGGAAGGCGGCGGGCCATTACCAGGCCGAAGCAGCGTTGTTGCAGTGCA
CGGCAGATACACTTGCTGATGCGGTGCTGATTACGACCGCTCACGCGTGGCAGCATCAGGGGAAAACCTT
ATTTATCAGCCGGAAAACCTACCGGATTGATGGTAGTGGTCAAATGGCGATTACCGTTGATGTTGAAGTG
GCGAGCGATACACCGCATCCGGCGCGGATTGGCCTGAACTGCCAGCTGGCGCAGGTAGCAGAGCGGGTAA
ACTGGCTCGGATTAGGGCCGCAAGAAAACTATCCCGACCGCCTTACTGCCGCCTGTTTTGACCGCTGGGA
TCTGCCATTGTCAGACATGTATACCCCGTACGTCTTCCCGAGCGAAAACGGTCTGCGCTGCGGGACGCGC
GAATTGAATTATGGCCCACACCAGTGGCGCGGCGACTTCCAGTTCAACATCAGCCGCTACAGTCAACAGC
AACTGATGGAAACCAGCCATCGCCATCTGCTGCACGCGGAAGAAGGCACATGGCTGAATATCGACGGTTT
CCATATGGGGATTGGTGGCGACGACTCCTGGAGCCCGTCAGTATCGGCGGAATTCCAGCTGAGCGCCGGT
CGCTACCATTACCAGTTGGTCTGGTGTCAAAAAGCGGCCGCTCGAGGTCACCCATTCGAAGGTAAGCCTA
TCCCTAACCCTCTCCTCGGTCTCGATTCTACGCGTACCGGTCATCATCACCATCACCATTGAGTTTAAAC
CCGCTGATCAGCCTCGACTGTGCCTTCTAAGGCCTGAGCTCGCTGATCAGCCTCGATCGAGGATCCAGAC
ATGATAAGATACATTGATGAGTTTGGACAAACCACAACTAGAATGCAGTGAAAAAAATGCTTTATTTGTG
AAATTTGTGATGCTATTGCTTTATTTGTAACCATTATAAGCTGCAATAAACAAGTTAACAACAACAATTG
CATTCATTTTATGTTTCAGGTTCAGGGGGAGGTGTGGGAGGTTTTTTAAAGCAAGTAAAACCTCTACAAA
TGTGGTATGGCTGATTATGATCAGTCGACCGATGCCCTTGAGAGCCTTCAACCCAGTCAGCTCCTTCCGG
TGGGCGCGGGGCATGACTATCGTCGCCGCACTTATGACTGTCTTCTTTATCATGCAACTCGTAGGACAGG
TGCCGGCAGCGCTCTGGGTCATTTTCGGCGAGGACCGCTTTCGCTGGAGCGCGACGATGATCGGCCTGTC
GCTTGCGGTATTCGGAATCTTGCACGCCCTCGCTCAAGCCTTCGTCACTGGTCCCGCCACCAAACGTTTC
GGCGAGAAGCAGGCCATTATCGCCGGCATGGCGGCCGACGCGCTGGGCTACGTCTTGCTGGCGTTCGCGA
CGCGAGGCTGGATGGCCTTCCCCATTATGATTCTTCTCGCTTCCGGCGGCATCGGGATGCCCGCGTTGCA
GGCCATGCTGTCCAGGCAGGTAGATGACGACCATCAGGGACAGCTTCAAGGCCAGCAAAAGGCCAGGAAC
CGTAAAAAGGCCGCGTTGCTGGCGTTTTTCCATAGGCTCCGCCCCCCTGACGAGCATCACAAAAATCGAC
GCTCAAGTCAGAGGTGGCGAAACCCGACAGGACTATAAAGATACCAGGCGTTTCCCCCTGGAAGCTCCCT
CGTGCGCTCTCCTGTTCCGACCCTGCCGCTTACCGGATACCTGTCCGCCTTTCTCCCTTCGGGAAGCGTG
GCGCTTTCTCATAGCTCACGCTGTAGGTATCTCAGTTCGGTGTAGGTCGTTCGCTCCAAGCTGGGCTGTG
TGCACGAACCCCCCGTTCAGCCCGACCGCTGCGCCTTATCCGGTAACTATCGTCTTGAGTCCAACCCGGT
AAGACACGACTTATCGCCACTGGCAGCAGCCACTGGTAACAGGATTAGCAGAGCGAGGTATGTAGGCGGT
GCTACAGAGTTCTTGAAGTGGTGGCCTAACTACGGCTACACTAGAAGGACAGTATTTGGTATCTGCGCTC
TGCTGAAGCCAGTTACCTTCGGAAAAAGAGTTGGTAGCTCTTGATCCGGCAAACAAACCACCGCTGGTAG
CGGTGGTTTTTTTGTTTGCAAGCAGCAGATTACGCGCAGAAAAAAAGGATCTCAAGAAGATCCTTTGATC
TTTTCTACGGGGTCTGACGCTCAGTGGAACGAAAACTCACGTTAAGGGATTTTGGTCATGAGATTATCAA
AAAGGATCTTCACCTAGATCCTTTTAAATTAAAAATGAAGTTTTAAATCAATCTAAAGTATATATGAGTA
AACTTGGTCTGACAGTTACCAATGCTTAATCAGTGAGGCACCTATCTCAGCGATCTGTCTATTTCGTTCA
TCCATAGTTGCCTGACTCCCCGTCGTGTAGATAACTACGATACGGGAGGGCTTACCATCTGGCCCCAGTG
CTGCAATGATACCGCGAGACCCACGCTCACCGGCTCCAGATTTATCAGCAATAAACCAGCCAGCCGGAAG
GGCCGAGCGCAGAAGTGGTCCTGCAACTTTATCCGCCTCCATCCAGTCTATTAATTGTTGCCGGGAAGCT
AGAGTAAGTAGTTCGCCAGTTAATAGTTTGCGCAACGTTGTTGCCATTGCTGCAGGCATCGTGGTGTCAC
GCTCGTCGTTTGGTATGGCTTCATTCAGCTCCGGTTCCCAACGATCAAGGCGAGTTACATGATCCCCCAT
GTTGTGCAAAAAAGCGGTTAGCTCCTTCGGTCCTCCGATCGTTGTCAGAAGTAAGTTGGCCGCAGTGTTA
TCACTCATGGTTATGGCAGCACTGCATAATTCTCTTACTGTCATGCCATCCGTAAGATGCTTTTCTGTGA
CTGGTGAGTACTCAACCAAGTCATTCTGAGAATAGTGTATGCGGCGACCGAGTTGCTCTTGCCCGGCGTC
AACACGGGATAATACCGCGCCACATAGCAGAACTTTAAAAGTGCTCATCATTGGAAAACGTTCTTCGGGG
CGAAAACTCTCAAGGATCTTACCGCTGTTGAGATCCAGTTCGATGTAACCCACTCGTGCACCCAACTGAT
CTTCAGCATCTTTTACTTTCACCAGCGTTTCTGGGTGAGCAAAAACAGGAAGGCAAAATGCCGCAAAAAA
GGGAATAAGGGCGACACGGAAATGTTGAATACTCATACTCTTCCTTTTTCAATATTATTGAAGCATTTAT
CAGGGTTATTGTCTCATGAGCGGATACATATTTGAATGTATTTAGAAAAATAAACAAATAGGGGTTCCGC
GCACATTTCCCCGAAAAGTGCCACCTGACGTCTAAGAAACCATTATTATCATGACATTAACCTATAAAAA
TAGGCGTATCACGAGGCCCTTTCGTCTTCAAGAATTAATTCTATATTCTAAAAACACAAATGATACTTCT
AAAAAAAAATCATGAATGGCATCAACTCTGAATCAAATCTTTGCAGATGCACCTACTTCTCATTTCCACT
GTCACATCATTTTTCCAGATCTCGCTGCCTGTTATGTGGCCCACAAACCAAGACACGTTTTATGGCCATT
AAAGCTGGCTGATCGTCGCCAAACACCAAATACATAATGAATATGTACACATTCGAGAAAGAAGCGATCA
AAGAAGCGTCTTCGGGCGGAGTAGGAGAATGCGGAGGAGAAGGAGAACGAGCTGATCTAGTATCTCTCCA
CAATCCAATGCCAACTGACCAACTGGCCATATTCGGAGCAATTTGAAGCCAATTTCCATCGCCTGGCGAT
CGCTCCATTCTTGGCTATATGTTTTTCACCGTTACCCGGGGCCATTTTCAAAGACTCGTCGGCAAGATAA
GATTGTGTCACTCGCTGTCTCTCTTCATTTGTCGAAGAATGCTGAGGAATTTCGCGATGACGTCGGCGAG
TATTTTGAAGAATGAGAATAATTTGTATTTATACGAAAATCAGTTAGTGGAATTTTCTACAAAAACATGT
TATCTATAGATAATTTTGTTGCAAAATATGTTGACTATGACAAAGATTGTATGTATATACCTTTAATGTA
TTCTCATTTTCTTATGTATTTATAATGGCAATGATGATACTGATGATATTTTAAGATGATGCCAGACCAA
AAGGCTTGAATTTCTGCGTCTTTTGCCGAACGCAGTGCATGTGCAATTGTTGTTTTTTGGAATATTCAAT
TTTCGGACTGTCCGCTTTGATTTCAGTTTCTTGGCTTATTCAAAAAGCAAAGTAAAGCCAAAAAAGCGAG
ATGGCAATACCAAATGCGGCAAAACGGTAGTGGAAGGAAAGGGGTGCGGGGCAGCGGAAGGAAGGGTGGG
GCGGGGCGTGGCGGGGTCTGTGGCTGGGCGCGACGTCACCGACGTTGGAGCCACTCCTTTGACCATGTGT
GCGTGTGTGTATTATTCGTGTCTCGCCACTCGCCGGTTGTTTTTTTCTTTTTATGCTGCGCTCTCTCTAG
CGCCATCTCGCTTACGCATGCTCAACGCACCGCATGTTGCCGTTTCCTTTTATGCGTCATTTTGGCTCGA
AATAGGCAATTATTTAAACAAAGATTAGTCAACGAAAACGCTAAAATAAATAAGTCTACAATATGGTTAC
TTATTGCCA
Features (pLannotate 1.2.2; 9 found; start..end, strand, type, name):
   1399..4443    +  CDS            lacZ: β-galactosidase; lacZ
   4471..4512    +  CDS            V5 tag: epitope tag from simian virus 5
   4612..4746    -  polyA_signal   SV40 poly(A) signal: SV40 polyadenylation signal
   4769..4853    -  CDS            large T antigen (fragment): large T antigen from SV40 (simian virus 40)
   4854..5301    +  CDS            TcR (fragment): tetracycline efflux protein; tet; confers resistance to tetracycline
   5347..5935    -  rep_origin     ori: high-copy-number ColE1/pMB1/pBR322/pUC origin of replication
   6106..6966    -  CDS            AmpR: β-lactamase; bla; confers resistance to ampicillin, carbenicillin, and related antibiotics
   6967..7071    -  promoter       AmpR promoter: bla
   7221..1321    +  promoter       Ac5 promoter (across the origin): Drosophila melanogaster actin 5C promoter
