[The description below was written by a language model from this plasmid's Addgene catalogue record and pLannotate feature annotations shown in this document.]
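Description:
pAC5.1-bgal-V5His is an insect-cell expression plasmid built on Invitrogen's pAc5.1/V5-HisA backbone, with a sequenced length of about 8.4 kb. In bacteria it is maintained through a high-copy ColE1/pUC-type origin of replication and selected with ampicillin via the β-lactamase gene (AmpR) driven by its own bla promoter. The annotation also picks up a short tetracycline-resistance fragment and a fragment of SV40 large T antigen next to the polyadenylation region. Both are partial and appear to be backbone remnants rather than functional elements. No selectable marker for insect cells is annotated, which fits use in transient transfection or in co-transfection with a separate selection plasmid.

The payload is the E. coli lacZ gene encoding β-galactosidase, placed downstream of the Drosophila melanogaster actin 5C (Ac5) promoter, a strong constitutive promoter widely used in Drosophila cell lines such as S2. The lacZ coding region is followed closely by a V5 epitope tag. The catalogue entry also lists a C-terminal His tag, which the feature table does not annotate separately. The SV40 poly(A) signal lies downstream of the cassette to provide transcript termination and polyadenylation, though the table annotates it on the minus strand. The cloning sites used to insert lacZ are not recorded.

The stated purpose is expression of β-galactosidase carrying C-terminal V5 and His tags. The tags allow immunodetection and metal-affinity purification. Constitutive lacZ plasmids of this kind commonly serve as transfection or normalisation controls in insect-cell reporter assays, although the record does not state this use.
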