Addgene plasmid #136238: pAC5.1-bgal-V5His
Purpose: Protein expression of Beta-galactosidase with C-terminal V5 and His tags
Depositing lab: Steven Reppert & Aziz Sancar. Depositing organization: University of Massachusetts, Worcester. Publication: The two CRYs of the butterfly. Zhu H, Yuan Q, Briscoe AD, Froy O, Casselman A, Reppert SM. Curr Biol. 2005 Dec 6;15(23):R953-4. doi: 10.1016/j.cub.2005.11.030. PubMed 16332522.
Backbone
  Vector backbone: pAc5.1/V5-HisA
  Backbone manufacturer: Invitrogen
  Vector type: Insect Expression
Growth in bacteria
  Bacterial resistance: Ampicillin, 100 μg/mL
  Growth temperature: 37°C
  Growth strain: DH5alpha
  Copy number: High Copy
Gene/Insert
  Gene/Insert name: Beta-galactosidase
  Species: E. coli
  Tag / fusion protein: V5 (C terminal on insert); His (C terminal on insert)
  Cloning method: Restriction Enzyme; 5′ cloning site Unknown (unknown if destroyed)
Terms and licenses: Academic/Nonprofit Terms; Industry Terms: Not Available to Industry
How to cite: pAC5.1-bgal-V5His was a gift from Steven Reppert & Aziz Sancar (Addgene plasmid # 136238 ; http://n2t.net/addgene:136238 ; RRID:Addgene_136238)
